Addgene plasmid #153277: pDGE504
Purpose: (Empty Backbone) Intermediate sgRNA array cloning vector position 2
Depositing lab: Johannes Stuttmann. Publication: Highly efficient multiplex editing: One-shot generation of 8x Nicotiana benthamiana and 12x Arabidopsis mutants. Stuttmann J, Barthel K, Martin P, Ordon J, Erickson JL, Herr R, Ferik F, Kretschmer C, Berner T, Keilwagen J, Marillonnet S, Bonas U. Plant J. 2021 Feb 12. doi: 10.1111/tpj.15197. PubMed 33577114.
Backbone
  Vector backbone: pAGM1311
  Backbone manufacturer: Engler et al, 2014
  Backbone size (bp): 2000
  Vector type: CRISPR
  Selectable markers: ccdB
Growth in bacteria
  Bacterial resistance: Chloramphenicol and Kanamycin, 25 & 50 μg/mL
  Growth temperature: 37°C
  Growth strain: ccdB Survival
  Copy number: High Copy
Gene/Insert
  Gene/Insert name: None
Terms and licenses: Academic/Nonprofit Terms; Industry Terms: Not Available to Industry
Depositor comments: Please visit https://www.biorxiv.org/content/10.1101/2020.03.31.018671v2 for bioRxiv preprint.
How to cite: pDGE504 was a gift from Johannes Stuttmann (Addgene plasmid # 153277 ; http://n2t.net/addgene:153277 ; RRID:Addgene_153277)
