[The description below was written by a language model from this plasmid's Addgene catalogue record and pLannotate feature annotations shown in this document.]
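Description:
pDGE504 is an empty intermediate cloning vector for assembling multiplexed sgRNA arrays, built on the pAGM1311 backbone from the modular (Golden Gate-type) cloning toolkit and catalogued as a CRISPR vector. It is designated as the "position 2" module, meaning that sgRNA units collected in it are intended to occupy the second slot when several such intermediate arrays are combined into a larger array. It comes from a system developed for highly multiplexed genome editing in plants, namely Nicotiana benthamiana and Arabidopsis. It carries no gene or insert of its own, and the sequenced record is about 3.5 kb.

The plasmid is propagated in E. coli from a high-copy ColE1/pUC-type origin. Its backbone marker is a kanamycin resistance gene (aminoglycoside phosphotransferase) driven by the bla/AmpR promoter. The cloning position is occupied by a counter-selectable dropout cassette consisting of a chloramphenicol acetyltransferase gene with its own cat promoter, a ccdA fragment and a complete ccdB toxin gene. Because CcdB poisons DNA gyrase in ordinary strains, the empty vector must be maintained in a ccdB-tolerant host under chloramphenicol plus kanamycin. Replacing the cassette with assembled sgRNA units removes both ccdB and CmR, so correct recombinants can be recovered in standard strains on kanamycin with little background from uncut vector. A short lacI fragment upstream of the cassette appears to be a cloning remnant.

The feature table annotates no sgRNA scaffold, Pol III promoter or type IIS recognition sites. The exact flanking overhangs and the enzymes used for assembly are therefore not stated in the record.
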