Features (pLannotate 1.2.2; 8 found; start..end, strand, type, name):
    288..337     +  CDS            lacI (fragment): lac repressor; lacI; The lac repressor binds to the lac operator to inhibit transcription in E. coli. This inhibition can be relieved by adding lactose or isopropyl-β-D-thiogalactopyranoside (IPTG).
    370..472     +  promoter       cat promoter: promoter of the E. coli cat gene encoding chloramphenicol acetyltransferase
    473..1131    +  CDS            CmR: chloramphenicol acetyltransferase; cat; confers resistance to chloramphenicol
   1313..1471    +  CDS            ccdA (fragment): CCDA_ECO57 - Also known as H, letA. Experimental evidence at protein level: Swiss-Prot protein existence level 1. Antitoxin component of a type II toxin-antitoxin (TA) system which inhibits the post-segregational killing (PSK) of plasmid-free cells, also referred to as a plasmid addiction system. Binds to and blocks the activity of CcdB; will also remove bound CcdB protein from the CcdB-GyrA complex by forming a CcdA-CcdB complex, a process termed rejuvenation. Functions as a transcriptional corepressor for the ccdAB operon, repression also requires CcdB (By similarity). From Escherichia coli
   1476..1778    +  CDS            ccdB: CCDB_ECOLI - Also known as G, letB, letD. Experimental evidence at protein level: Swiss-Prot protein existence level 1. Toxic component of a type II toxin-antitoxin (TA) system, functioning in plasmid maintainence. Responsible for the post- segregational killing (PSK) of plasmid-free cells, also referred to as a plasmid addiction system. Half-life of over 2 hours. Cell killing by CcdB is accompanied by filamentation, defects in chromosome and plasmid segregation, defects in cell division, formation of anucleate cells, decreased DNA synthesis and plasmid loss. Interferes with the activity of DN
   1948..2052    +  promoter       AmpR promoter: bla
   2053..2847    +  CDS            KanR: aminoglycoside phosphotransferase; aphA-3; confers resistance to kanamycin
   3018..105     +  rep_origin     ori (across the origin): high-copy-number ColE1/pMB1/pBR322/pUC origin of replication
>Addgene plasmid #153277 | pDGE504 | addgene full sequence | sequence record 307430 | Addgene NGS Result
CCAGGGGGAAACGCCTGGTATCTTTATAGTCCTGTCGGGTTTCGCCACCTCTGACTTGAGCGTCGATTTT
TGTGATGCTCGTCAGGGGGGCGGAGCCTATGGAAAAACGCCAGCAACGCGGCCTTTTTACGGTTCCTGGC
CTTTTGCTGGCCTTTTGCTCACATGTTCTTTCCTGCGTTATCCCCTGATTCTGTGGATAACCGTATTACC
GCCTTTGAGTGAGCTGATACCGCTCGCCGCAGCCGAACGACCGAGCGCAGCGAGTCAGTGAGCGAGGAAG
CGGAAGAGCGCCCAATACGCAAACCGCCTCTCCCCGCGCGTTGGCCGATTCATTAATCACTCTGTGAAGA
CATCCCTTTGCTGAGACCTTGATCGGCACGTAAGAGGTTCCAACTTTCACCATAATGAAATAAGATCACT
ACCGGGCGTATTTTTTGAGTTATCGAGATTTTCAGGAGCTAAGGAAGCTAAAATGGAGAAAAAAATCACT
GGATATACCACCGTTGATATATCCCAATGGCATCGTAAAGAACATTTTGAGGCATTTCAGTCAGTTGCTC
AATGTACCTATAACCAGACCGTTCAGCTGGATATTACGGCCTTTTTAAAGACCGTAAAGAAAAATAAGCA
CAAGTTTTATCCGGCCTTTATTCACATTCTTGCCCGCCTGATGAATGCTCATCCGGAATTCCGTATGGCA
ATGAAAGACGGTGAGCTGGTGATATGGGATAGTGTTCACCCTTGTTACACCGTTTTCCATGAGCAAACTG
AAACGTTTTCATCGCTCTGGAGTGAATACCACGACGATTTCCGGCAGTTTCTACACATATATTCGCAAGA
TGTGGCGTGTTACGGTGAAAACCTGGCCTATTTCCCTAAAGGGTTTATTGAGAATATGTTTTTCGTTTCA
GCCAATCCCTGGGTGAGTTTCACCAGTTTTGATTTAAACGTGGCCAATATGGACAACTTCTTCGCCCCCG
TTTTCACCATGGGCAAATATTATACGCAAGGCGACAAGGTGCTGATGCCGCTGGCGATTCAGGTTCATCA
TGCCGTTTGTGATGGCTTCCATGTCGGCAGAATGCTTAATGAATTACAACAGTACTGCGATGAGTGGCAG
GGGGGGCGTAAACGCCGCGTGGATCCGGCTTACTAAAAGCCAGATAACAGTATGCGTATTTGCGCGCTGA
TTTTTGCGGTATAAGAATATATACTGATATGTATACCCGAAGTATGTCAAAAAGAGGTATGCTATGAAGC
AGCGTATTACAGTGACAGTTGACAGCGACAGCTATCAGTTGCTCAAGGCATATATGATGTCAATATCTCC
GGTCTGGTAAGCACAACCATGCAGAATGAAGCCCGTCGTCTGCGTGCCGAACGCTGGAAAGCGGAAAATC
AGGAAGGGATGGCTGAGGTCGCCCGGTTTATTGAAATGAACGGCTCTTTTGCTGACGAGAACAGGGGCTG
GTGAAATGCAGTTTAAGGTTTACACCTATAAAAGAGAGAGCCGTTATCGTCTGTTTGTGGATGTACAGAG
TGATATTATTGACACGCCTGGGCGACGGATGGTGATCCCCCTGGCCAGTGCACGTCTGCTGTCAGATAAA
GTCTCCCGTGAACTTTACCCGGTGGTGCATATCGGGGATGAAAGCTGGCGCATGATGACCACCGATATGG
CCAGTGTGCCGGTTTCCGTTATCGGGGAAGAAGTGGCTGATCTCAGCCACCGCGAAAATGACATCAAAAA
CGCCATTAACCTGATGTTCTGGGGAATATAAATGTCAGGCTCCCTTATACACAGCCAGTCGGTCTCAGCT
TCGGTTTGTCTTCACGAAGTGGCTCTTCAGTGGACGAAAGGGCCTCGTGATACGCCTATTTTTATAGGTT
AATGTCATGATAATAATGGTTTCTTAGACGTCAGGTGGCACTTTTCGGGGAAATGTGCGCGGAACCCCTA
TTTGTTTATTTTTCTAAATACATTCAAATATGTATCCGCTCATGAGACAATAACCCTGATAAATGCTTCA
ATAATATTGAAAAAGGAAGAGTATGGCTAAAATGAGAATATCACCGGAATTGAAAAAACTGATCGAAAAA
TACCGCTGCGTAAAAGATACGGAAGGAATGTCTCCTGCTAAGGTATATAAGCTGGTGGGAGAAAATGAAA
ACCTATATTTAAAAATGACGGACAGCCGGTATAAAGGGACCACCTATGATGTGGAACGGGAAAAGGACAT
GATGCTATGGCTGGAAGGAAAGCTGCCTGTTCCAAAGGTCCTGCACTTTGAACGGCATGATGGCTGGAGC
AATCTGCTCATGAGTGAGGCCGATGGCGTCCTTTGCTCGGAAGAGTATGAAGATGAACAAAGCCCTGAAA
AGATTATCGAGCTGTATGCGGAGTGCATCAGGCTCTTTCACTCCATCGACATATCGGATTGTCCCTATAC
GAATAGCTTAGACAGCCGCTTAGCCGAATTGGATTACTTACTGAATAACGATCTGGCCGATGTGGATTGC
GAAAACTGGGAAGAGGACACTCCATTTAAAGATCCGCGCGAGCTGTATGATTTTTTAAAGACGGAAAAGC
CCGAAGAGGAACTTGTCTTTTCCCACGGCGACCTGGGAGACAGCAACATCTTTGTGAAAGATGGCAAAGT
AAGTGGCTTTATTGATCTTGGGAGAAGCGGCAGGGCGGACAAGTGGTATGACATTGCCTTCTGCGTCCGG
TCGCTCAGGGAGGATATCGGGGAAGAACAGTATGTCGAGCTATTTTTTGACTTACTGGGGATCAAGCCTG
ATTGGGAGAAAATAAAATATTATATTTTACTGGATGAATTGTTTTAGCTGTCAGACCAAGTTTACTCATA
TATACTTTAGATTGATTTAAAACTTCATTTTTAATTTAAAAGGATCTAGGTGAAGATCCTTTTTGATAAT
CTCATGACCAAAATCCCTTAACGTGAGTTTTCGTTCCACTGAGCGTCAGACCCCGTAGAAAAGATCAAAG
GATCTTCTTGAGATCCTTTTTTTCTGCGCGTAATCTGCTGCTTGCAAACAAAAAAACCACCGCTACCAGC
GGTGGTTTGTTTGCCGGATCAAGAGCTACCAACTCTTTTTCCGAAGGTAACTGGCTTCAGCAGAGCGCAG
ATACCAAATACTGTTCTTCTAGTGTAGCCGTAGTTAGGCCACCACTTCAAGAACTCTGTAGCACCGCCTA
CATACCTCGCTCTGCTAATCCTGTTACCAGTGGCTGCTGCCAGTGGCGATAAGTCGTGTCTTACCGGGTT
GGACTCAAGACGATAGTTACCGGATAAGGCGCAGCGGTCGGGCTGAACGGGGGGTTCGTGCACACAGCCC
AGCTTGGAGCGAACGACCTACACCGAACTGAGATACCTACAGCGTGAGCTATGAGAAAGCGCCACGCTTC
CCGAAGGGAGAAAGGCGGACAGGTATCCGGTAAGCGGCAGGGTCGGAACAGGAGAGCGCACGAGGGAGCT
T
